>Addgene plasmid #115842 | pcDNA3.1 FLAG-SIV-MAC251-vpx | addgene full sequence | sequence record 232657 | Addgene NGS Result
GACGGATCGGGAGATCTCCCGATCCCCTATGGTGCACTCTCAGTACAATCTGCTCTGATGCCGCATAGTT
AAGCCAGTATCTGCTCCCTGCTTGTGTGTTGGAGGTCGCTGAGTAGTGCGCGAGCAAAATTTAAGCTACA
ACAAGGCAAGGCTTGACCGACAATTGCATGAAGAATCTGCTTAGGGTTAGGCGTTTTGCGCTGCTTCGCG
ATGTACGGGCCAGATATACGCGTTGACATTGATTATTGACTAGTTATTAATAGTAATCAATTACGGGGTC
ATTAGTTCATAGCCCATATATGGAGTTCCGCGTTACATAACTTACGGTAAATGGCCCGCCTGGCTGACCG
CCCAACGACCCCCGCCCATTGACGTCAATAATGACGTATGTTCCCATAGTAACGCCAATAGGGACTTTCC
ATTGACGTCAATGGGTGGAGTATTTACGGTAAACTGCCCACTTGGCAGTACATCAAGTGTATCATATGCC
AAGTACGCCCCCTATTGACGTCAATGACGGTAAATGGCCCGCCTGGCATTATGCCCAGTACATGACCTTA
TGGGACTTTCCTACTTGGCAGTACATCTACGTATTAGTCATCGCTATTACCATGGTGATGCGGTTTTGGC
AGTACATCAATGGGCGTGGATAGCGGTTTGACTCACGGGGATTTCCAAGTCTCCACCCCATTGACGTCAA
TGGGAGTTTGTTTTGGCACCAAAATCAACGGGACTTTCCAAAATGTCGTAACAACTCCGCCCCATTGACG
CAAATGGGCGGTAGGCGTGTACGGTGGGAGGTCTATATAAGCAGAGCTCTCTGGCTAACTAGAGAACCCA
CTGCTTACTGGCTTATCGAAATTAATACGACTCACTATAGGGAGACCCAAGCTGGCTAGCGTTTAAACGG
GCCCTCTAGAGCCGCCATGGATTATAAAGATGACGATGACAAAGACTATAAAGACGATGACGACAAAGAT
TACAAGGACGACGACGACAAAGCGGCCGCTATGAGCGATCCAAGGGAACGAATCCCGCCCGGAAATTCTG
GTGAAGAGACCATCGGTGAGGCGTTTGAGTGGCTGAACCGGACTGTCGAGGAAATCAACAGGGAGGCTGT
GAACCATCTGCCCAGGGAATTGATATTTCAGGTATGGCAACGATCCTGGGAGTATTGGCATGACGAACAG
GGCATGTCACAGAGCTACGTCAAGTATCGGTACTTGTGTCTTATGCAGAAAGCTCTCTTCATGCATTGCA
AAAAGGGGTGCCGATGCTTGGGAGAAGGTCATGGTGCGGGGGGGTGGCGCCCAGGACCCCCACCTCCTCC
ACCCCCTGGGTTGGCATAACCCGGGGAATTCCACCACACTGGACTAGTGGATCCGAGCTCGGTACCAAGC
TTAAGTTTAAACCGCTGATCAGCCTCGACTGTGCCTTCTAGTTGCCAGCCATCTGTTGTTTGCCCCTCCC
CCGTGCCTTCCTTGACCCTGGAAGGTGCCACTCCCACTGTCCTTTCCTAATAAAATGAGGAAATTGCATC
GCATTGTCTGAGTAGGTGTCATTCTATTCTGGGGGGTGGGGTGGGGCAGGACAGCAAGGGGGAGGATTGG
GAAGACAATAGCAGGCATGCTGGGGATGCGGTGGGCTCTATGGCTTCTGAGGCGGAAAGAACCAGCTGGG
GCTCTAGGGGGTATCCCC
[124 nt withheld, positions 1699-1822]
C
[91 nt withheld, positions 1824-1914]
A
[49 nt withheld, positions 1916-1964]
CCTTTGACGTTGGAGTCCACGTTCTTT
[37 nt withheld, positions 1992-2028]
ACCCTATCTCGGTCTATTCTTTTGATTTATAAGGGATTTTGCCGATTTCGGCCTATTGGTTAAAAAATGA
GCTGATTTAACAAAAATTTAACGCGAATTAATTCTGTGGAATGTGTGTCAGTTAGGGTGTGGAAAGTCCC
CAGGCTCCCCAGCAGGCAGAAGTATGCAAAGCATGCATCTCAATTAGTCAGCAACCAGGTGTGGAAAGTC
CCCAGGCTCCCCAGCAGGCAGAAGTATGCAAAGCATGCATCTCAATTAGTCAGCAACCATAGTCCCGCCC
CTAACTCCGCCCATCCCGCCCCTAACTCCGCCCAGTTCCGCCCATTCTCCGCCCCATGGCTGACTAATTT
TTTTTATTTATGCAGAGGCCGAGGCCGCCTCTGCCTCTGAGCTATTCCAGAAGTAGTGAGGAGGCTTTTT
TGGAGGCCTAGGCTTTTGCAAAAAGCTCCCGGGAGCTTGTATATCCATTTTCGGATCTGATCAAGAGACA
GGATGAGGATCGTTTCGCATGATTGAACAAGATGGATTGCACGCAGGTTCTCCGGCCGCTTGGGTGGAGA
GGCTATTCGGCTATGACTGGGCACAACAGACAATCGGCTGCTCTGATGCCGCCGTGTTCCGGCTGTCAGC
GCAGGGGCGCCCGGTTCTTTTTGTCAAGACCGACCTGTCCGGTGCCCTGAATGAACTGCAGGACGAGGCA
GCGCGGCTATCGTGGCTGGCCACGACGGGCGTTCCTTGCGCAGCTGTGCTCGACGTTGTCACTGAAGCGG
GAAGGGACTGGCTGCTATTGGGCGAAGTGCCGGGGCAGGATCTCCTGTCATCTCACCTTGCTCCTGCCGA
GAAAGTATCCATCATGGCTGATGCAATGCGGCGGCTGCATACGCTTGATCCGGCTACCTGCCCATTCGAC
CACCAAGCGAAACATCGCATCGAGCGAGCACGTACTCGGATGGAAGCCGGTCTTGTCGATCAGGATGATC
TGGACGAAGAGCATCAGGGGCTCGCGCCAGCCGAACTGTTCGCCAGGCTCAAGGCGCGCATGCCCGACGG
CGAGGATCTCGTCGTGACCCATGGCGATGCCTGCTTGCCGAATATCATGGTGGAAAATGGCCGCTTTTCT
GGATTCATCGACTGTGGCCGGCTGGGTGTGGCGGACCGCTATCAGGACATAGCGTTGGCTACCCGTGATA
TTGCTGAAGAGCTTGGCGGCGAATGGGCTGACCGCTTCCTCGTGCTTTACGGTATCGCCGCTCCCGATTC
GCAGCGCATCGCCTTCTATCGCCTTCTTGACGAGTTCTTCTGAGCGGGACTCTGGGGTTCGAAATGACCG
ACCAAGCGACGCCCAACCTGCCATCACGAGATTTCGATTCCACCGCCGCCTTCTATGAAAGGTTGGGCTT
CGGAATCGTTTTCCGGGACGCCGGCTGGATGATCCTCCAGCGCGGGGATCTCATGCTGGAGTTCTTCGCC
CACCCCAACTTGTTTATTGCAGCTTATAATGGTTACAAATAAAGCAATAGCATCACAAATTTCACAAATA
AAGCATTTTTTTCACTGCATTCTAGTTGTGGTTTGTCCAAACTCATCAATGTATCTTATCATGTCTGTAT
ACCGTCGACCTCTAGCTAGAGCTTGGCGTAATCATGGTCATAGCTGTTTCCTGTGTGAAATTGTTATCCG
CTCACAATTCCACACAACATACGAGCCGGAAGCATAAAGTGTAAAGCCTGGGGTGCCTAATGAGTGAGCT
AACTCACATTAATTGCGTTGCGCTCACTGCCCGCTTTCCAGTCGGGAAACCTGTCGTGCCAGCTGCATTA
ATGAATCGGCCAACGCGCGGGGAGAGGCGGTTTGCGTATTGGGCGCTCTTCCGCTTCCTCGCTCACTGAC
TCGCTGCGCTCGGTCGTTCGGCTGCGGCGAGCGGTATCAGCTCACTCAAAGGCGGTAATACGGTTATCCA
CAGAATCAGGGGATAACGCAGGAAAGAACATGTGAGCAAAAGGCCAGCAAAAGGCCAGGAACCGTAAAAA
GGCCGCGTTGCTGGCGTTTTTCCATAGGCTCCGCCCCCCTGACGAGCATCACAAAAATCGACGCTCAAGT
CAGAGGTGGCGAAACCCGACAGGACTATAAAGATACCAGGCGTTTCCCCCTGGAAGCTCCCTCGTGCGCT
CTCCTGTTCCGACCCTGCCGCTTACCGGATACCTGTCCGCCTTTCTCCCTTCGGGAAGCGTGGCGCTTTC
TCATAGCTCACGCTGTAGGTATCTCAGTTCGGTGTAGGTCGTTCGCTCCAAGCTGGGCTGTGTGCACGAA
CCCCCCGTTCAGCCCGACCGCTGCGCCTTATCCGGTAACTATCGTCTTGAGTCCAACCCGGTAAGACACG
ACTTATCGCCACTGGCAGCAGCCACTGGTAACAGGATTAGCAGAGCGAGGTATGTAGGCGGTGCTACAGA
GTTCTTGAAGTGGTGGCCTAACTACGGCTACACTAGAAGAACAGTATTTGGTATCTGCGCTCTGCTGAAG
CCAGTTACCTTCGGAAAAAGAGTTGGTAGCTCTTGATCCGGCAAACAAACCACCGCTGGTAGCGGTGGTT
TTTTTGTTTGCAAGCAGCAGATTACGCGCAGAAAAAAAGGATCTCAAGAAGATCCTTTGATCTTTTCTAC
GGGGTCTGACGCTCAGTGGAACGAAAACTCACGTTAAGGGATTTTGGTCATGAGATTATCAAAAAGGATC
TTCACCTAGATCCTTTTAAATTAAAAATGAAGTTTTAAATCAATCTAAAGTATATATGAGTAAACTTGGT
CTGACAGTTACCAATGCTTAATCAGTGAGGCACCTATCTCAGCGATCTGTCTATTTCGTTCATCCATAGT
TGCCTGACTCCCCGTCGTGTAGATAACTACGATACGGGAGGGCTTACCATCTGGCCCCAGTGCTGCAATG
ATACCGCGAGACCCACGCTCACCGGCTCCAGATTTATCAGCAATAAACCAGCCAGCCGGAAGGGCCGAGC
GCAGAAGTGGTCCTGCAACTTTATCCGCCTCCATCCAGTCTATTAATTGTTGCCGGGAAGCTAGAGTAAG
TAGTTCGCCAGTTAATAGTTTGCGCAACGTTGTTGCCATTGCTACAGGCATCGTGGTGTCACGCTCGTCG
TTTGGTATGGCTTCATTCAGCTCCGGTTCCCAACGATCAAGGCGAGTTACATGATCCCCCATGTTGTGCA
AAAAAGCGGTTAGCTCCTTCGGTCCTCCGATCGTTGTCAGAAGTAAGTTGGCCGCAGTGTTATCACTCAT
GGTTATGGCAGCACTGCATAATTCTCTTACTGTCATGCCATCCGTAAGATGCTTTTCTGTGACTGGTGAG
TACTCAACCAAGTCATTCTGAGAATAGTGTATGCGGCGACCGAGTTGCTCTTGCCCGGCGTCAATACGGG
ATAATACCGCGCCACATAGCAGAACTTTAAAAGTGCTCATCATTGGAAAACGTTCTTCGGGGCGAAAACT
CTCAAGGATCTTACCGCTGTTGAGATCCAGTTCGATGTAACCCACTCGTGCACCCAACTGATCTTCAGCA
TCTTTTACTTTCACCAGCGTTTCTGGGTGAGCAAAAACAGGAAGGCAAAATGCCGCAAAAAAGGGAATAA
GGGCGACACGGAAATGTTGAATACTCATACTCTTCCTTTTTCAATATTATTGAAGCATTTATCAGGGTTA
TTGTCTCATGAGCGGATACATATTTGAATGTATTTAGAAAAATAAACAAATAGGGGTTCCGCGCACATTT
CCCCGAAAAGTGCCACCTGACGTC
Features (pLannotate 1.2.2; 21 found; start..end, strand, type, name):
     28..80      -  misc_feature   bom (fragment): basis of mobility region from pBR322
    235..614     +  enhancer       CMV enhancer: human cytomegalovirus immediate early enhancer
    615..818     +  promoter       CMV promoter: human cytomegalovirus (CMV) immediate early promoter
    814..847     +  LTR            5' LTR (truncated) (fragment): truncated 5' long terminal repeat (LTR) from HIV-1
    863..881     +  promoter       T7 promoter: promoter for bacteriophage T7 RNA polymerase
    978..1000    +  CDS            FLAG (fragment): FLAG® epitope tag, followed by an enterokinase cleavage site
   1011..1346    +  CDS            vpx: VPX_SIVSP - Experimental evidence at protein level: Swiss-Prot protein existence level 1. Plays a role in nuclear translocation of the viral pre- integration complex (PIC), thus is required for the virus to infect non-dividing cells. Targets specific host proteins for degradation by the 26S proteasome. Acts by associating with the cellular CUL4A-DDB1 E3 ligase complex through direct interaction with host VPRPB/DCAF-1. This change in the E3 ligase substrate specificity results in the degradation of host SAMHD1. In turn, SAMHD1 depletion allows viral replication in host myeloid cells by preventi
   1429..1653    +  polyA_signal   bGH poly(A) signal: bovine growth hormone polyadenylation signal
   1657..1678    +  promoter       SV40 promoter (fragment): SV40 enhancer and early promoter
   1699..2127    +  rep_origin     f1 ori (sequence partly withheld): f1 bacteriophage origin of replication; arrow indicates direction of (+) strand synthesis
   2141..2470    +  promoter       SV40 promoter: SV40 enhancer and early promoter
   2537..3328    +  CDS            neo: KKA2_KLEPN - Also known as kan, nptII. Experimental evidence at protein level: Swiss-Prot protein existence level 1. Resistance to kanamycin, neomycin, paromomycin, ribostamycin, butirosin and gentamicin B. From Klebsiella pneumoniae.
   3352..3510    +  CDS            ble (fragment): BLE_KLEPN - Experimental evidence at protein level: Swiss-Prot protein existence level 1. Binding protein with a strong affinity to the bleomycin family of antibiotics. Binds to CL990; an antimitotic-antibiotic compound. From Klebsiella pneumoniae.
   3505..3626    +  polyA_signal   SV40 poly(A) signal: SV40 polyadenylation signal
   3699..3715    -  protein_bind   lac operator: The lac repressor binds to the lac operator to inhibit transcription in E. coli. This inhibition can be relieved by adding lactose or isopropyl-β-D-thiogalactopyranoside (IPTG). lac repressor encoded by lacI
   3723..3753    -  promoter       lac promoter: promoter for the E. coli lac operon
   3768..3789    -  protein_bind   CAP binding site: CAP binding activates transcription in the presence of cAMP. E. coli catabolite activator protein
   3802..3894    -  CDS            lacI (fragment): lac repressor; lacI; The lac repressor binds to the lac operator to inhibit transcription in E. coli. This inhibition can be relieved by adding lactose or isopropyl-β-D-thiogalactopyranoside (IPTG).
   4077..4665    -  rep_origin     ori: high-copy-number ColE1/pMB1/pBR322/pUC origin of replication
   4836..5696    -  CDS            AmpR: β-lactamase; bla; confers resistance to ampicillin, carbenicillin, and related antibiotics
   5697..5801    -  promoter       AmpR promoter: bla
