[The description below was written by a language model from this plasmid's Addgene catalogue record and pLannotate feature annotations shown in this document.]
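Description:
pcDNA3.1 FLAG-SIV-MAC251-vpx is a mammalian expression plasmid of about 5.8 kb built on the pcDNA3.1(-) backbone. It carries a codon-optimized open reading frame for the Vpx accessory protein of simian immunodeficiency virus strain SIVmac251. In bacteria it replicates from a high-copy ColE1/pUC-type origin and is selected with ampicillin through the β-lactamase gene and its native promoter. An f1 phage origin is also present and would permit single-stranded DNA production. For mammalian cells, the backbone supplies a neomycin phosphotransferase cassette driven by the SV40 enhancer/early promoter and terminated by the SV40 polyadenylation signal, which allows G418 selection of stable transfectants.

The expression cassette uses the human cytomegalovirus immediate-early enhancer and promoter, followed by a T7 promoter. The Vpx coding sequence comes next, fused at its N-terminus to a 3x-FLAG epitope according to the catalogue entry. The automated annotation marks only a partial FLAG match just upstream of the vpx reading frame. Transcripts end at the bovine growth hormone polyadenylation signal. Several short annotated fragments (a truncated HIV-1 LTR match near the CMV promoter, plus ble, lacI and bom fragments) are probably backbone remnants or partial sequence matches rather than functional elements.

Vpx recruits the CUL4A-DDB1-DCAF1 E3 ubiquitin ligase to direct host proteins such as SAMHD1 to proteasomal degradation. The associated publication concerns how Vpx and Vpr counteract transcriptional repression of proviruses by the HUSH complex. The plasmid therefore suits transient or stable expression of an epitope-tagged Vpx in mammalian cells, where the FLAG tag supports detection or immunoprecipitation in studies of Vpx-mediated degradation of host factors.
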