Addgene plasmid #115842: pcDNA3.1 FLAG-SIV-MAC251-vpx
Purpose: Encodes codon optimized FLAG tagged SIVMAC251-Vpx
Depositing lab: Jeremy Luban. Depositing organization: University of Massachusetts, Worcester. Publication: Primate immunodeficiency virus proteins Vpx and Vpr counteract transcriptional repression of proviruses by the HUSH complex. Yurkovetskiy L, Guney MH, Kim K, Goh SL, McCauley S, Dauphin A, Diehl WE, Luban J. Nat Microbiol. 2018 Dec;3(12):1354-1361. doi: 10.1038/s41564-018-0256-x. Epub 2018 Oct 8. PubMed 30297740.
Backbone
  Vector backbone: pcDNA3.1-
  Vector type: Mammalian Expression
Growth in bacteria
  Bacterial resistance: Ampicillin, 100 μg/mL
  Growth temperature: 30°C
  Growth strain: NEB Stable
  Copy number: High Copy
Gene/Insert
  Gene/Insert name: SIVMAC251-Vpx
  Promoter: CMV
  Tag / fusion protein: 3x-FLAG (N terminal on insert)
  Cloning method: Restriction Enzyme; 5′ cloning site Unknown (unknown if destroyed); 3′ cloning site Unknown (unknown if destroyed)
Terms and licenses: Academic/Nonprofit Terms; Industry Terms: Not Available to Industry
Depositor comments: Please visit https://www.biorxiv.org/content/early/2018/04/03/293001 for bioRxiv preprint.
How to cite: pcDNA3.1 FLAG-SIV-MAC251-vpx was a gift from Jeremy Luban (Addgene plasmid # 115842 ; http://n2t.net/addgene:115842 ; RRID:Addgene_115842)
