>Addgene plasmid #115842 | pcDNA3.1 FLAG-SIV-MAC251-vpx | depositor partial sequence | sequence record 218791 | SIV MAC251 Vpx
TCTAGAGCCGCCATGGATTATAAAGATGACGATGACAAAGACTATAAAGACGATGACGACAAAGATTACA
AGGACGACGACGACAAAGCGGCCGCTATGAGCGATCCAAGGGAACGAATCCCGCCCGGAAATTCTGGTGA
AGAGACCATCGGTGAGGCGTTTGAGTGGCTGAACCGGACTGTCGAGGAAATCAACAGGGAGGCTGTGAAC
CATCTGCCCAGGGAATTGATATTTCAGGTATGGCAACGATCCTGGGAGTATTGGCATGACGAACAGGGCA
TGTCACAGAGCTACGTCAAGTATCGGTACTTGTGTCTTATGCAGAAAGCTCTCTTCATGCATTGCAAAAA
GGGGTGCCGATGCTTGGGAGAAGGTCATGGTGCGGGGGGGTGGCGCCCAGGACCCCCACCTCCTCCACCC
CCTGGGTTGGCATAACCCGGGGAATTC
